>Addgene plasmid #171330 | pFTK058 | addgene full sequence | sequence record 351268 | Addgene NGS Result
GTGGCTCTTCAGTGGACGAAAGGGCCTCGTGATACGCCTATTTTTATAGGTTAATGTCATGATAATAATG
GTTTCTTAGACGTCAGGTGGCACTTTTCGGGGAAATGTGCGCGGAACCCCTATTTGTTTATTTTTCTAAA
TACATTCAAATATGTATCCGCTCATGAGACAATAACCCTGATAAATGCTTCAATAATATTGAAAAAGGAA
GAGTATGCGCTCACGCAACTGGTCCAGAACCTTGACCGAACGCAGCGGTGGTAACGGCGCAGTGGCGGTT
TTCATGGCTTGTTATGACTGTTTTTTTTTGGGGTACAGTCTATGCCTCGGGCATCCAAGCAGCAAGCGCG
TTACGCCGTGGGTCGATGTTTGATGTTATGGAGCAGCAACGATGTTACGCAGCAGGGCAGTCGCCCTAAA
ACAAAGTTAAACATCATGAGGGAAGCGGTGATCGCCGAAGTATCGACTCAACTATCAGAGGTAGTTGGCG
TCATCGAGCGCCATCTCGAACCGACGTTGCTGGCCGTACATTTGTACGGCTCCGCAGTGGATGGCGGCCT
GAAGCCACACAGCGATATTGATTTGCTGGTTACGGTGACCGTAAGGCTTGATGAAACAACGCGGCGAGCT
TTGATCAACGACCTTTTGGAAACTTCGGCTTCCCCTGGAGAGAGCGAGATTCTCCGCGCTGTAGAAGTCA
CCATTGTTGTGCACGACGACATCATTCCGTGGCGTTATCCAGCTAAGCGCGAACTGCAATTTGGAGAATG
GCAGCGCAATGACATTCTTGCAGGTATCTTCGAGCCAGCCACGATCGACATTGATCTGGCTATCTTGCTG
ACAAAAGCAAGAGAACATAGCGTTGCCTTGGTAGGTCCAGCGGCGGAGGAACTCTTTGATCCGGTTCCTG
AACAGGATCTATTTGAGGCGCTAAATGAAACCTTAACGCTATGGAACTCGCCGCCCGACTGGGCTGGCGA
TGAGCGAAATGTAGTGCTTACGTTGTCCCGCATTTGGTACAGCGCAGTAACCGGCAAAATCGCGCCGAAG
GATGTCGCTGCCGACTGGGCAATGGAGCGCCTGCCGGCCCAGTATCAGCCCGTCATACTTGAAGCTAGAC
AGGCTTATCTTGGACAAGAAGAAGATCGCTTGGCCTCGCGCGCAGATCAGTTGGAAGAATTTGTCCATTA
CGTAAAAGGCGAGATCACCAAGGTAGTCGGCAAATAACTGTCAGACCAAGTTTACTCATATATACTTTAG
ATTGATTTAAAACTTCATTTTTAATTTAAAAGGATCTAGGTGAAGATCCTTTTTGATAATCTCATGACCA
AAATCCCTTAACGTGAGTTTTCGTTCCACTGAGCGTCAGACCCCGTAGAAAAGATCAAAGGATCTTCTTG
AGATCCTTTTTTTCTGCGCGTAATCTGCTGCTTGCAAACAAAAAAACCACCGCTACCAGCGGTGGTTTGT
TTGCCGGATCAAGAGCTACCAACTCTTTTTCCGAAGGTAACTGGCTTCAGCAGAGCGCAGATACCAAATA
CTGTTCTTCTAGTGTAGCCGTAGTTAGGCCACCACTTCAAGAACTCTGTAGCACCGCCTACATACCTCGC
TCTGCTAATCCTGTTACCAGTGGCTGCTGCCAGTGGCGATAAGTCGTGTCTTACCGGGTTGGACTCAAGA
CGATAGTTACCGGATAAGGCGCAGCGGTCGGGCTGAACGGGGGGTTCGTGCACACAGCCCAGCTTGGAGC
GAACGACCTACACCGAACTGAGATACCTACAGCGTGAGCTATGAGAAAGCGCCACGCTTCCCGAAGGGAG
AAAGGCGGACAGGTATCCGGTAAGCGGCAGGGTCGGAACAGGAGAGCGCACGAGGGAGCTTCCAGGGGGA
AACGCCTGGTATCTTTATAGTCCTGTCGGGTTTCGCCACCTCTGACTTGAGCGTCGATTTTTGTGATGCT
CGTCAGGGGGGCGGAGCCTATGGAAAAACGCCAGCAACGCGGCCTTTTTACGGTTCCTGGCCTTTTGCTG
GCCTTTTGCTCACATGTTCTTTCCTGCGTTATCCCCTGATTCTGTGGATAACCGTATTACCGCCTTTGAG
TGAGCTGATACCGCTCGCCGCAGCCGAACGACCGAGCGCAGCGAGTCAGTGAGCGAGGAAGCGGAAGAGC
GCCCAATACGCAAACCGCCTCTCCCCGCGCGTTGGCCGATTCATTAATCACTCTGTGGTCTCAAATGCCA
CCCAAGCGCAAAACGCTTAACGCTGCGGCTGAGGCTAACGCTCATGCCGACGGACACGCCGACGGAAACG
CCGACGGACACGTGGCCAATACGGCCGCGTCCTCGAATAATGCGAGGTTCGCTGATCTCACTAACATCGA
TACTCCGGGTCTGGGACCCACAACTACGACCCTGCTCGTGGAACCAGCACGCTCAAAGCGTCAACGAGTG
TCCCGCGCATGCGACCAGTGCCGTGCAGCCCGAGAGAAATGCGACGGAATACAGCCTGCGTGTTTCCCGT
GCGTTTCCCAGGGAAGGTCCTGCACTTATCAGGCTTCGCCGAAAAAGAGGGGAGTTCAAACCGGTTATAT
TCGTACGCTGGAGCTCGCCCTCGCCTGGATGTTTGAAAATGTCGCGCGTTCCGAAGATGCCTTGCATAAC
CTCCTCGTCCGTGACGCCGGACAAGGATCAGCTCTGCTCGTTGGTAAAGATTCGCCGGCTGCCGAGCGAC
TCCATGCCCGTTGGGCTACTAGCCGTGTCAATAAGAGCATTACCCGCCTCCTCAGGTTGAGACCACGAA
Features (pLannotate 1.2.2; 7 found; start..end, strand, type, name):
    110..214     +  promoter       AmpR promoter: bla
    205..285     -  CDS            int (fragment): INT2_ECOLX - Protein inferred from homology: Swiss-Prot protein existence level 3. Putative integrase believed to be involved in the insertion of antibiotic resistance genes into plasmids and transposons. From Escherichia coli.
    373..429     +  CDS            GmR (fragment): gentamycin acetyltransferase; aacC1; confers resistance to gentamycin
    436..1224    +  CDS            aadA: S3AD_ECOLX - Experimental evidence at protein level: Swiss-Prot protein existence level 1. Mediates bacterial resistance to the antibiotics streptomycin and spectinomycin. From Escherichia coli.
   1398..1986    +  rep_origin     ori: high-copy-number ColE1/pMB1/pBR322/pUC origin of replication
   2169..2218    +  CDS            lacI (fragment): lac repressor; lacI; The lac repressor binds to the lac operator to inhibit transcription in E. coli. This inhibition can be relieved by adding lactose or isopropyl-β-D-thiogalactopyranoside (IPTG).
   2235..2783    +  CDS            qa-1f (fragment): QA1F_NEUCR - Protein predicted: Swiss-Prot protein existence level 4. Transcription activation of genes for enzymes and proteins of quinate metabolism by binding to a 16 base-pair sequence (consensus 5'- GGRTAARYRYTTAYCC-3') in front of each Qa genes. From Neurospora crassa (strain ATCC 24698 / 74-OR23-1A / CBS 708.71 / DSM 1257 / FGSC 987).
