[The description below was written by a language model from this plasmid's Addgene catalogue record and pLannotate feature annotations shown in this document.]
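Description:
pFTK058 is a level 0 (LVL0) part plasmid from the Fungal Modular Cloning ToolKit, a synthetic biology parts collection for filamentous fungi. It is built on the pICH41258 MoClo entry backbone. At about 2.8 kb it is a minimal storage vector that is propagated in E. coli. It carries a high-copy ColE1/pUC-type origin of replication and an aadA gene, which confers spectinomycin (and streptomycin) resistance and serves as the selection marker. An AmpR (bla) promoter lies upstream of aadA. The short integrase and gentamicin acetyltransferase fragments annotated nearby, along with a small lacI fragment, look like remnants of the resistance cassette and of the backbone's origins rather than functional genes.

The payload is the DNA-binding domain of QF, annotated as a roughly 550 bp fragment of qa-1f. QF is the transcriptional activator of the quinate utilisation genes and binds a defined 16 bp site upstream of each qa gene. The feature table assigns the sequence to Neurospora crassa, whereas the catalogue's species field only lists fungal sources generically. The part is labelled "for fusion", meaning it is intended to be joined in frame to other coding modules, for example to build synthetic transcription factors that act on promoters carrying QF binding sites.

No promoter or terminator flanking the insert is annotated, which fits a promoterless part that must be assembled into a higher-level transcription unit before it is expressed in a fungal host. The record does not give the cloning sites or the flanking fusion overhangs.
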