Addgene plasmid #171330: pFTK058
Purpose: Part Plasmid Entry Vector (LVL0) from the Fungal Modular Cloning ToolKit.
Depositing lab: Arnold Driessen. Depositing organization: University of Groningen. Publication: Modular Synthetic Biology Toolkit for Filamentous Fungi. Mozsik L, Pohl C, Meyer V, Bovenberg RAL, Nygard Y, Driessen AJM. ACS Synth Biol. 2021 Nov 2. doi: 10.1021/acssynbio.1c00260. PubMed 34726388.
Backbone
  Vector backbone: pICH41258
  Vector type: Bacterial Expression, Yeast Expression, Synthetic Biology
Growth in bacteria
  Bacterial resistance: Spectinomycin, 50 μg/mL
  Growth temperature: 37°C
  Growth strain: DH5alpha
  Copy number: High Copy
Gene/Insert
  Gene/Insert name: QF DBD from QA-1F (for fusion)
  Species: Penicillium, Aspergillus, or other fungal sources
  Mutation: n/a
  Cloning method: Restriction Enzyme; 5′ cloning site Unknown (unknown if destroyed)
Terms and licenses: Academic/Nonprofit Terms; Industry Terms: Not Available to Industry
How to cite: pFTK058 was a gift from Arnold Driessen (Addgene plasmid # 171330 ; http://n2t.net/addgene:171330 ; RRID:Addgene_171330)
